Addgene plasmid #231362: pAAV.minBG-EGFP-W3SL_BbsI(GGA)
Purpose: minBG-driven EGFP, containing cassette for BbsI-based Golden Gate assembly (e.g. of sgRNA cassette(s)). Can be used as 'no guide' control.
Depositing lab: Viviana Gradinaru. Depositing organization: California Institute of Technology. Publication: Spatial genomics of AAV vectors reveals mechanism of transcriptional crosstalk that enables targeted delivery of large genetic cargo. Coughlin GM, Borsos M, Barcelona BH, Appling N, Mayfield AMH, Mackey ED, Eser RA, Jackson CR, Chen X, Kumar SR, Gradinaru V. Nat Biotechnol. 2025 Mar 20. doi: 10.1038/s41587-025-02565-4. PubMed 40113953.
Backbone
  Vector backbone: pAAV
  Vector type: AAV
Growth in bacteria
  Bacterial resistance: Ampicillin, 100 μg/mL
  Growth temperature: 30°C
  Growth strain: NEB Stable
  Copy number: High Copy
Gene/Insert
  Gene/Insert name: EGFP
  Species: Other
  Insert size (bp): 714
  Cloning method: Gibson Cloning
Terms and licenses: Academic/Nonprofit Terms; Industry Terms: Not Available to Industry
How to cite: pAAV.minBG-EGFP-W3SL_BbsI(GGA) was a gift from Viviana Gradinaru (Addgene plasmid # 231362 ; http://n2t.net/addgene:231362 ; RRID:Addgene_231362)
