[The description below was written by a language model from this plasmid's Addgene catalogue record and pLannotate feature annotations shown in this document.]
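Description:
pAAV.minBG-EGFP-W3SL_BbsI(GGA) is a compact (about 4.2 kb) AAV transfer plasmid built on a pAAV backbone, intended for packaging a recombinant AAV genome for delivery to mammalian cells. It is propagated in E. coli through a high-copy ColE1/pUC-type origin and selected with ampicillin via the AmpR (β-lactamase) gene and its own promoter. The backbone also carries an f1 phage origin and small remnants of pBR322 bom and rop sequences, which appear to be vestigial. Two AAV2 inverted terminal repeats flank the payload and define the segment that is replicated and encapsidated when Rep/Cap and helper functions are supplied. The recorded use of a recombination-deficient host strain is consistent with the known instability of ITRs.

Between the ITRs sits an EGFP reporter cassette. According to the catalogue entry, expression is driven by minBG, presumably a minimal β-globin promoter. The feature table does not annotate a promoter, but an unannotated gap between the upstream ITR and the EGFP coding sequence would accommodate it. Downstream, the fragmentary WPRE and SV40 poly(A) hits correspond to W3SL, a shortened element combining a truncated WPRE with polyadenylation signals to support transcript stability and 3′ end processing while saving packaging capacity. The construct also contains a BbsI-based Golden Gate acceptor site, not annotated in the table, designed for inserting elements such as one or more sgRNA expression cassettes.

Because a minimal promoter gives little expression on its own, such a reporter suits studies of how neighbouring regulatory elements influence transcription, in keeping with the associated work on transcriptional crosstalk in AAV vectors. Unmodified, it serves as a "no guide" control.
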