Features (pLannotate 1.2.2; 14 found; start..end, strand, type, name):
    113..162     +  misc_feature   bom (fragment): basis of mobility region from pBR322
    163..618     -  rep_origin     f1 ori (sequence partly withheld): f1 bacteriophage origin of replication; arrow indicates direction of (+) strand synthesis
    637..688     +  misc_feature   bom (fragment): basis of mobility region from pBR322
    693..833     -  repeat_region  AAV2 ITR: inverted terminal repeat of adeno-associated virus serotype 2 inverted
    953..1668    +  CDS            EGFP (fragment): the original enhanced GFP (Yang et al., 1996) mammalian codon-optimized
   1678..1835    +  misc_feature   WPRE (fragment): woodchuck hepatitis virus posttranscriptional regulatory element
   1841..1925    +  misc_feature   WPRE (fragment): woodchuck hepatitis virus posttranscriptional regulatory element
   1924..1967    -  polyA_signal   SV40 poly(A) signal (fragment): SV40 polyadenylation signal
   1971..2038    -  polyA_signal   SV40 poly(A) signal (fragment): SV40 polyadenylation signal
   2166..2306    +  repeat_region  AAV2 ITR: inverted terminal repeat of adeno-associated virus serotype 2 inverted
   2368..2956    -  rep_origin     ori: high-copy-number ColE1/pMB1/pBR322/pUC origin of replication
   3127..3987    -  CDS            AmpR: β-lactamase; bla; confers resistance to ampicillin, carbenicillin, and related antibiotics
   3988..4092    -  promoter       AmpR promoter: bla
   4187..11      +  CDS            rop (fragment) (across the origin): Rop protein, which maintains plasmids at low copy number; rop
>Addgene plasmid #231362 | pAAV.minBG-EGFP-W3SL_BbsI(GGA) | addgene full sequence | sequence record 459831 | Addgene NGS Result
AAAACCTCTGACACATGCAGCTCCCGGAGACGGTCACAGCTTGTCTGTAAGCGGATGCCGGGAGCAGACA
AGCCCGTCAGGGCGCGTCAGCGGGTGTTGGCGGGTGTCGGGGCTGGCTTAACTATGCGGCATCAGAGCAG
ATTGTACTGAGAGTGCACCATAAAATTGTAAACGTTAATATTTTGTTAAAATTCGCGTTAAATTTTTGTT
AAATCAGCTCATTTTTTAACCAATAGACCGAAATCGGCAAAATCCCTTATAAATCAAAAGAATAGCCCGA
GATAGAGT
[37 nt withheld, positions 289-325]
AAAGAACGTGGACTCCAACGTCAAAGG
[141 nt withheld, positions 353-493]
G
[46 nt withheld, positions 495-540]
A
[95 nt withheld, positions 542-636]
TATGCGGTGTGAAATACCGCACAGATGCGTAAGGAGAAAATACCGCATCAGGCGCCCCTGCAGGCAGCTG
CGCGCTCGCTCGCTCACTGAGGCCGCCCGGGCAAAGCCCGGGCGTCGGGCGACCTTTGGTCGCCCGGCCT
CAGTGAGCGAGCGAGCGCGCAGAGAGGGAGTGGCCAACTCCATCACTAGGGGTTCCTGCGGCCGCCTCGA
GGAGCTCGGGCTGGGCATAAAAGTCAGGGCAGAGCCATCTATTGCTTACATTTGCTTCTGGGATCCAGAT
CTTTCGAAGCTAGCGCTAACCGGTGCCACCATGGCCGTGAGCAAGGGCGAGGAGCTGTTCACCGGGGTGG
TGCCCATCCTGGTCGAGCTGGACGGCGACGTAAACGGCCACAAGTTCAGCGTGTCCGGCGAGGGCGAGGG
CGATGCCACCTACGGCAAGCTGACCCTGAAGTTCATCTGCACCACCGGCAAGCTGCCCGTGCCCTGGCCC
ACCCTCGTGACCACCCTGACCTACGGCGTGCAGTGCTTCAGCCGCTACCCCGACCACATGAAGCAGCACG
ACTTCTTCAAGTCCGCCATGCCCGAAGGCTACGTCCAGGAGCGCACCATCTTCTTCAAGGACGACGGCAA
CTACAAGACCCGCGCCGAGGTGAAGTTCGAGGGCGACACCCTGGTGAACCGCATCGAGCTGAAGGGCATC
GACTTCAAGGAGGACGGCAACATCCTGGGGCACAAGCTGGAGTACAACTACAACAGCCACAACGTCTATA
TCATGGCCGACAAGCAGAAGAACGGCATCAAGGTGAACTTCAAGATCCGCCACAACATCGAGGACGGCAG
CGTGCAGCTCGCCGACCACTACCAGCAGAACACCCCCATCGGCGACGGCCCCGTGCTGCTGCCCGACAAC
CACTACCTGAGCACCCAGTCCGCCCTGAGCAAAGACCCCAACGAGAAGCGCGATCACATGGTCCTGCTGG
AGTTCGTGACCGCCGCCGGGATCACTCTCGGCATGGACGAGCTGTACAAGTAGGAATTCATAATCAACCT
CTGGATTACAAAATTTGTGAAAGATTGACTGGTATTCTTAACTATGTTGCTCCTTTTACGCTATGTGGAT
ACGCTGCTTTAATGCCTTTGTATCATGCTATTGCTTCCCGTATGGCTTTCATTTTCTCCTCCTTGTATAA
ATCCTGGTTAGTTCTTGCCACGGCGGAACTCATCGCCGCCTGCCTTGCCCGCTGCTGGACAGGGGCTCGG
CTGTTGGGCACTGACAATTCCGTGGTGTTTATTTGTGAAATTTGTGATGCTATTGCTTTATTTGTAACCA
TCTAGCTTTATTTGTGAAATTTGTGATGCTATTGCTTTATTTGTAACCATTATAAGCTGCAATAAACAAG
TTAACAACAACAATTGCATTCATTTTATGTTTCAGGTTCAGGGGGAGATGTGGGAGGTTTTTTAAACAAG
TGTCTGGTGAGGGTCTTCGGTACCAAGAAGACCTAGTCACGTCAGGTACCTTGGGCCGCAGGAACCCCTA
GTGATGGAGTTGGCCACTCCCTCTCTGCGCGCTCGCTCGCTCACTGAGGCCGGGCGACCAAAGGTCGCCC
GACGCCCGGGCTTTGCCCGAGCGGCCTCAGTGAGCGAGCGAGCGCGCAGCTGCCTGCAGGACATGTGAGC
AAAAGGCCAGCAAAAGGCCAGGAACCGTAAAAAGGCCGCGTTGCTGGCGTTTTTCCATAGGCTCCGCCCC
CCTGACGAGCATCACAAAAATCGACGCTCAAGTCAGAGGTGGCGAAACCCGACAGGACTATAAAGATACC
AGGCGTTTCCCCCTGGAAGCTCCCTCGTGCGCTCTCCTGTTCCGACCCTGCCGCTTACCGGATACCTGTC
CGCCTTTCTCCCTTCGGGAAGCGTGGCGCTTTCTCATAGCTCACGCTGTAGGTATCTCAGTTCGGTGTAG
GTCGTTCGCTCCAAGCTGGGCTGTGTGCACGAACCCCCCGTTCAGCCCGACCGCTGCGCCTTATCCGGTA
ACTATCGTCTTGAGTCCAACCCGGTAAGACACGACTTATCGCCACTGGCAGCAGCCACTGGTAACAGGAT
TAGCAGAGCGAGGTATGTAGGCGGTGCTACAGAGTTCTTGAAGTGGTGGCCTAACTACGGCTACACTAGA
AGAACAGTATTTGGTATCTGCGCTCTGCTGAAGCCAGTTACCTTCGGAAAAAGAGTTGGTAGCTCTTGAT
CCGGCAAACAAACCACCGCTGGTAGCGGTGGTTTTTTTGTTTGCAAGCAGCAGATTACGCGCAGAAAAAA
AGGATCTCAAGAAGATCCTTTGATCTTTTCTACGGGGTCTGACGCTCAGTGGAACGAAAACTCACGTTAA
GGGATTTTGGTCATGAGATTATCAAAAAGGATCTTCACCTAGATCCTTTTAAATTAAAAATGAAGTTTTA
AATCAATCTAAAGTATATATGAGTAAACTTGGTCTGACAGTTACCAATGCTTAATCAGTGAGGCACCTAT
CTCAGCGATCTGTCTATTTCGTTCATCCATAGTTGCCTGACTCCCCGTCGTGTAGATAACTACGATACGG
GAGGGCTTACCATCTGGCCCCAGTGCTGCAATGATACCGCGGCTTCCACGCTCACCGGCTCCAGATTTAT
CAGCAATAAACCAGCCAGCCGGAAGGGCCGAGCGCAGAAGTGGTCCTGCAACTTTATCCGCCTCCATCCA
GTCTATTAATTGTTGCCGGGAAGCTAGAGTAAGTAGTTCGCCAGTTAATAGTTTGCGCAACGTTGTTGCC
ATTGCTACAGGCATCGTGGTGTCACGCTCGTCGTTTGGTATGGCTTCATTCAGCTCCGGTTCCCAACGAT
CAAGGCGAGTTACATGATCCCCCATGTTGTGCAAAAAAGCGGTTAGCTCCTTCGGTCCTCCGATCGTTGT
CAGAAGTAAGTTGGCCGCAGTGTTATCACTCATGGTTATGGCAGCACTGCATAATTCTCTTACTGTCATG
CCATCCGTAAGATGCTTTTCTGTGACTGGTGAGTACTCAACCAAGTCATTCTGAGAATAGTGTATGCGGC
GACCGAGTTGCTCTTGCCCGGCGTCAATACGGGATAATACCGCGCCACATAGCAGAACTTTAAAAGTGCT
CATCATTGGAAAACGTTCTTCGGGGCGAAAACTCTCAAGGATCTTACCGCTGTTGAGATCCAGTTCGATG
TAACCCACTCGTGCACCCAACTGATCTTCAGCATCTTTTACTTTCACCAGCGTTTCTGGGTGAGCAAAAA
CAGGAAGGCAAAATGCCGCAAAAAAGGGAATAAGGGCGACACGGAAATGTTGAATACTCATACTCTTCCT
TTTTCAATATTATTGAAGCATTTATCAGGGTTATTGTCTCATGAGCGGATACATATTTGAATGTATTTAG
AAAAATAAACAAATAGGGGTTCCGCGCACATTTCCCCGAAAAGTGCCACCTGACGTCTAAGAAACCATTA
TTATCATGACATTAACCTATAAAAATAGGCGTATCACGAGGCCCTTTCGTCTCGCGCGTTTCGGTGATGA
CGGTG
